>Addgene plasmid #75559 | FLT1 gRNA (BRDN0001147168) | addgene full sequence | sequence record 184118 | Addgene Assembled Sequence
CCCGGGTGCAAAGATGGATAAAGTTTTAAACAGAGAGGAATCTTTGCAGCTAATGGACCTTCTAGGTCTT
GAAAGGAGTGGGAATTGGCTCCGGTGCCCGTCAGTGGGCAGAGCGCACATCGCCCACAGTCCCCGAGAAG
TTGGGGGGAGGGGTCGGCAATTGATCCGGTGCCTAGAGAAGGTGGCGCGGGGTAAACTGGGAAAGTGATG
TCGTGTACTGGCTCCGCCTTTTTCCCGAGGGTGGGGGAGAACCGTATATAAGTGCAGTAGTCGCCGTGAA
CGTTCTTTTTCGCAACGGGTTTGCCGCCAGAACACAGGTAAGTGCCGTGTGTGGTTCCCGCGGGCCTGGC
CTCTTTACGGGTTATGGCCCTTGCGTGCCTTGAATTACTTCCACCTGGCTGCAGTACGTGATTCTTGATC
CCGAGCTTCGGGTTGGAAGTGGGTGGGAGAGTTCGAGGCCTTGCGCTTAAGGAGCCCCTTCGCCTCGTGC
TTGAGTTGAGGCCTGGCCTGGGCGCTGGGGCCGCCGCGTGCGAATCTGGTGGCACCTTCGCGCCTGTCTC
GCTGCTTTCGATAAGTCTCTAGCCATTTAAAATTTTTGATGACCTGCTGCGACGCTTTTTTTCTGGCAAG
ATAGTCTTGTAAATGCGGGCCAAGATCTGCACACTGGTATTTCGGTTTTTGGGGCCGCGGGCGGCGACGG
GGCCCGTGCGTCCCAGCGCACATGTTCGGCGAGGCGGGGCCTGCGAGCGCGGCCACCGAGAATCGGACGG
GGGTAGTCTCAAGCTGGCCGGCCTGCTCTGGTGCCTGGCCTCGCGCCGCCGTGTATCGCCCCGCCCTGGG
CGGCAAGGCTGGCCCGGTCGGCACCAGTTGCGTGAGCGGAAAGATGGCCGCTTCCCGGCCCTGCTGCAGG
GAGCTCAAAATGGAGGACGCGGCGCTCGGGAGAGCGGGCGGGTGAGTCACCCACACAAAGGAAAAGGGCC
TTTCCGTCCTCAGCCGTCGCTTCATGTGACTCCACGGAGTACCGGGCGCCGTCCAGGCACCTCGATTAGT
TCTCGAGCTTTTGGAGTACGTCGTCTTTAGGTTGGGGGGAGGGGTTTTATGCGATGGAGTTTCCCCACAC
TGAGTGGGTGGAGACTGAAGTTAGGCCAGCTTGGCACTTGATGTAATTCTCCTTGGAATTTGCCCTTTTT
GAGTTTGGATCTTGGTTCATTCTCAAGCCTCAGACAGTGGTTCAAAGTTTTTTTCTTCCATTTCAGGTGT
CGTGACGTACGGCCACCATGACCGAGTACAAGCCCACGGTGCGCCTCGCCACCCGCGACGACGTCCCCAG
GGCCGTACGCACCCTCGCCGCCGCGTTCGCCGACTACCCCGCCACGCGCCACACCGTCGATCCGGACCGC
CACATCGAGCGGGTCACCGAGCTGCAAGAACTCTTCCTCACGCGCGTCGGGCTCGACATCGGCAAGGTGT
GGGTCGCGGACGACGGCGCCGCCGTGGCGGTCTGGACCACGCCGGAGAGCGTCGAAGCGGGGGCGGTGTT
CGCCGAGATCGGCCCGCGCATGGCCGAGTTGAGCGGTTCCCGGCTGGCCGCGCAGCAACAGATGGAAGGC
CTCCTGGCGCCGCACCGGCCCAAGGAGCCCGCGTGGTTCCTGGCCACCGTCGGAGTCTCGCCCGACCACC
AGGGCAAGGGTCTGGGCAGCGCCGTCGTGCTCCCCGGAGTGGAGGCGGCCGAGCGCGCCGGGGTGCCCGC
CTTCCTGGAGACCTCCGCGCCCCGCAACCTCCCCTTCTACGAGCGGCTCGGCTTCACCGTCACCGCCGAC
GTCGAGGTGCCCGAAGGACCGCGCACCTGGTGCATGACCCGCAAGCCCGGTGCCTGAACGCGTTAAGTCG
ACAATCAACCTCTGGATTACAAAATTTGTGAAAGATTGACTGGTATTCTTAACTATGTTGCTCCTTTTAC
GCTATGTGGATACGCTGCTTTAATGCCTTTGTATCATGCTATTGCTTCCCGTATGGCTTTCATTTTCTCC
TCCTTGTATAAATCCTGGTTGCTGTCTCTTTATGAGGAGTTGTGGCCCGTTGTCAGGCAACGTGGCGTGG
TGTGCACTGTGTTTGCTGACGCAACCCCCACTGGTTGGGGCATTGCCACCACCTGTCAGCTCCTTTCCGG
GACTTTCGCTTTCCCCCTCCCTATTGCCACGGCGGAACTCATCGCCGCCTGCCTTGCCCGCTGCTGGACA
GGGGCTCGGCTGTTGGGCACTGACAATTCCGTGGTGTTGTCGGGGAAATCATCGTCCTTTCCTTGGCTGC
TCGCCTGTGTTGCCACCTGGATTCTGCGCGGGACGTCCTTCTGCTACGTCCCTTCGGCCCTCAATCCAGC
GGACCTTCCTTCCCGCGGCCTGCTGCCGGCTCTGCGGCCTCTTCCGCGTCTTCGCCTTCGCCCTCAGACG
AGTCGGATCTCCCTTTGGGCCGCCTCCCCGCGTCGACTTTAAGACCAATGACTTACAAGGCAGCTGTAGA
TCTTAGCCACTTTTTAAAAGAAAAGGGGGGACTGGAAGGGCTAATTCACTCCCAACGAAGACAAGATCTG
CTTTTTGCTTGTACTGGGTCTCTCTGGTTAGACCAGATCTGAGCCTGGGAGCTCTCTGGCTAACTAGGGA
ACCCACTGCTTAAGCCTCAATAAAGCTTGCCTTGAGTGCTTCAAGTAGTGTGTGCCCGTCTGTTGTGTGA
CTCTGGTAACTAGAGATCCCTCAGACCCTTTTAGTCAGTGTGGAAAATCTCTAGCAGTACGTATAGTAGT
TCATGTCATCTTATTATTCAGTATTTATAACTTGCAAAGAAATGAATATCAGAGAGTGAGAGGAACTTGT
TTATTGCAGCTTATAATGGTTACAAATAAAGCAATAGCATCACAAATTTCACAAATAAAGCATTTTTTTC
ACTGCATTCTAGTTGTGGTTTGTCCAAACTCATCAATGTATCTTATCATGTCTGGCTCTAGCTATCCCGC
CCCTAACTCCGCCCATCCCGCCCCTAACTCCGCCCAGTTCCGCCCATTCTCCGCCCCATGGCTGACTAAT
TTTTTTTATTTATGCAGAGGCCGAGGCCGCCTCGGCCTCTGAGCTATTCCAGAAGTAGTGAGGAGGCTTT
TTTGGAGGCCTAGGGACGTACCCAATTCGCCCTATAGTGAGTCGTATTACGCGCGCTCACTGGCCGTCGT
TTTACAACGTCGTGACTGGGAAAACCCTGGCGTTACCCAACTTAATCGCCTTGCAGCACATCCCCCTTTC
GCCAGCTGGCGTAATAGCGAAGAGGCCCGCACCGATCGCCCTTCCCAACAGTTGCGCAGCCTGAATGGCG
AATGGG
[124 nt withheld, positions 3367-3490]
C
[91 nt withheld, positions 3492-3582]
A
[49 nt withheld, positions 3584-3632]
CCTTTGACGTTGGAGTCCACGTTCTTT
[37 nt withheld, positions 3660-3696]
ACCCTATCTCGGTCTATTCTTTTGATTTATAAGGGATTTTGCCGATTTCGGCCTATTGGTTAAAAAATGA
GCTGATTTAACAAAAATTTAACGCGAATTTTAACAAAATATTAACGCTTACAATTTAGGTGGCACTTTTC
GGGGAAATGTGCGCGGAACCCCTATTTGTTTATTTTTCTAAATACATTCAAATATGTATCCGCTCATGAG
ACAATAACCCTGATAAATGCTTCAATAATATTGAAAAAGGAAGAGTATGAGTATTCAACATTTCCGTGTC
GCCCTTATTCCCTTTTTTGCGGCATTTTGCCTTCCTGTTTTTGCTCACCCAGAAACGCTGGTGAAAGTAA
AAGATGCTGAAGATCAGTTGGGTGCACGAGTGGGTTACATCGAACTGGATCTCAACAGCGGTAAGATCCT
TGAGAGTTTTCGCCCCGAAGAACGTTTTCCAATGATGAGCACTTTTAAAGTTCTGCTATGTGGCGCGGTA
TTATCCCGTATTGACGCCGGGCAAGAGCAACTCGGTCGCCGCATACACTATTCTCAGAATGACTTGGTTG
AGTACTCACCAGTCACAGAAAAGCATCTTACGGATGGCATGACAGTAAGAGAATTATGCAGTGCTGCCAT
AACCATGAGTGATAACACTGCGGCCAACTTACTTCTGACAACGATCGGAGGACCGAAGGAGCTAACCGCT
TTTTTGCACAACATGGGGGATCATGTAACTCGCCTTGATCGTTGGGAACCGGAGCTGAATGAAGCCATAC
CAAACGACGAGCGTGACACCACGATGCCTGTAGCAATGGCAACAACGTTGCGCAAACTATTAACTGGCGA
ACTACTTACTCTAGCTTCCCGGCAACAATTAATAGACTGGATGGAGGCGGATAAAGTTGCAGGACCACTT
CTGCGCTCGGCCCTTCCGGCTGGCTGGTTTATTGCTGATAAATCTGGAGCCGGTGAGCGTGGGTCTCGCG
GTATCATTGCAGCACTGGGGCCAGATGGTAAGCCCTCCCGTATCGTAGTTATCTACACGACGGGGAGTCA
GGCAACTATGGATGAACGAAATAGACAGATCGCTGAGATAGGTGCCTCACTGATTAAGCATTGGTAACTG
TCAGACCAAGTTTACTCATATATACTTTAGATTGATTTAAAACTTCATTTTTAATTTAAAAGGATCTAGG
TGAAGATCCTTTTTGATAATCTCATGACCAAAATCCCTTAACGTGAGTTTTCGTTCCACTGAGCGTCAGA
CCCCGTAGAAAAGATCAAAGGATCTTCTTGAGATCCTTTTTTTCTGCGCGTAATCTGCTGCTTGCAAACA
AAAAAACCACCGCTACCAGCGGTGGTTTGTTTGCCGGATCAAGAGCTACCAACTCTTTTTCCGAAGGTAA
CTGGCTTCAGCAGAGCGCAGATACCAAATACTGTTCTTCTAGTGTAGCCGTAGTTAGGCCACCACTTCAA
GAACTCTGTAGCACCGCCTACATACCTCGCTCTGCTAATCCTGTTACCAGTGGCTGCTGCCAGTGGCGAT
AAGTCGTGTCTTACCGGGTTGGACTCAAGACGATAGTTACCGGATAAGGCGCAGCGGTCGGGCTGAACGG
GGGGTTCGTGCACACAGCCCAGCTTGGAGCGAACGACCTACACCGAACTGAGATACCTACAGCGTGAGCT
ATGAGAAAGCGCCACGCTTCCCGAAGGGAGAAAGGCGGACAGGTATCCGGTAAGCGGCAGGGTCGGAACA
GGAGAGCGCACGAGGGAGCTTCCAGGGGGAAACGCCTGGTATCTTTATAGTCCTGTCGGGTTTCGCCACC
TCTGACTTGAGCGTCGATTTTTGTGATGCTCGTCAGGGGGGCGGAGCCTATGGAAAAACGCCAGCAACGC
GGCCTTTTTACGGTTCCTGGCCTTTTGCTGGCCTTTTGCTCACATGTTCTTTCCTGCGTTATCCCCTGAT
TCTGTGGATAACCGTATTACCGCCTTTGAGTGAGCTGATACCGCTCGCCGCAGCCGAACGACCGAGCGCA
GCGAGTCAGTGAGCGAGGAAGCGGAAGAGCGCCCAATACGCAAACCGCCTCTCCCCGCGCGTTGGCCGAT
TCATTAATGCAGCTGGCACGACAGGTTTCCCGACTGGAAAGCGGGCAGTGAGCGCAACGCAATTAATGTG
AGTTAGCTCACTCATTAGGCACCCCAGGCTTTACACTTTATGCTTCCGGCTCGTATGTTGTGTGGAATTG
TGAGCGGATAACAATTTCACACAGGAAACAGCTATGACCATGATTACGCCAAGCGCGCAATTAACCCTCA
CTAAAGGGAACAAAAGCTGGAGCTGCAAGCTTAATGTAGTCTTATGCAATACTCTTGTAGTCTTGCAACA
TGGTAACGATGAGTTAGCAACATGCCTTACAAGGAGAGAAAAAGCACCGTGCATGCCGATTGGTGGAAGT
AAGGTGGTACGATCGTGCCTTATTAGGAAGGCAACAGACGGGTCTGACATGGATTGGACGAACCACTGAA
TTGCCGCATTGCAGAGATATTGTATTTAAGTGCCTAGCTCGATACATAAACGGGTCTCTCTGGTTAGACC
AGATCTGAGCCTGGGAGCTCTCTGGCTAACTAGGGAACCCACTGCTTAAGCCTCAATAAAGCTTGCCTTG
AGTGCTTCAAGTAGTGTGTGCCCGTCTGTTGTGTGACTCTGGTAACTAGAGATCCCTCAGACCCTTTTAG
TCAGTGTGGAAAATCTCTAGCAGTGGCGCCCGAACAGGGACTTGAAAGCGAAAGGGAAACCAGAGGAGCT
CTCTCGACGCAGGACTCGGCTTGCTGAAGCGCGCACGGCAAGAGGCGAGGGGCGGCGACTGGTGAGTACG
CCAAAAATTTTGACTAGCGGAGGCTAGAAGGAGAGAGATGGGTGCGAGAGCGTCAGTATTAAGCGGGGGA
GAATTAGATCGCGATGGGAAAAAATTCGGTTAAGGCCAGGGGGAAAGAAAAAATATAAATTAAAACATAT
AGTATGGGCAAGCAGGGAGCTAGAACGATTCGCAGTTAATCCTGGCCTGTTAGAAACATCAGAAGGCTGT
AGACAAATACTGGGACAGCTACAACCATCCCTTCAGACAGGATCAGAAGAACTTAGATCATTATATAATA
CAGTAGCAACCCTCTATTGTGTGCATCAAAGGATAGAGATAAAAGACACCAAGGAAGCTTTAGACAAGAT
AGAGGAAGAGCAAAACAAAAGTAAGACCACCGCACAGCAAGCGGCCGCTGATCTTCAGACCTGGAGGAGG
AGATATGAGGGACAATTGGAGAAGTGAATTATATAAATATAAAGTAGTAAAAATTGAACCATTAGGAGTA
GCACCCACCAAGGCAAAGAGAAGAGTGGTGCAGAGAGAAAAAAGAGCAGTGGGAATAGGAGCTTTGTTCC
TTGGGTTCTTGGGAGCAGCAGGAAGCACTATGGGCGCAGCGTCAATGACGCTGACGGTACAGGCCAGACA
ATTATTGTCTGGTATAGTGCAGCAGCAGAACAATTTGCTGAGGGCTATTGAGGCGCAACAGCATCTGTTG
CAACTCACAGTCTGGGGCATCAAGCAGCTCCAGGCAAGAATCCTGGCTGTGGAAAGATACCTAAAGGATC
AACAGCTCCTGGGGATTTGGGGTTGCTCTGGAAAACTCATTTGCACCACTGCTGTGCCTTGGAATGCTAG
TTGGAGTAATAAATCTCTGGAACAGATTTGGAATCACACGACCTGGATGGAGTGGGACAGAGAAATTAAC
AATTACACAAGCTTAATACACTCCTTAATTGAAGAATCGCAAAACCAGCAAGAAAAGAATGAACAAGAAT
TATTGGAATTAGATAAATGGGCAAGTTTGTGGAATTGGTTTAACATAACAAATTGGCTGTGGTATATAAA
ATTATTCATAATGATAGTAGGAGGCTTGGTAGGTTTAAGAATAGTTTTTGCTGTACTTTCTATAGTGAAT
AGAGTTAGGCAGGGATATTCACCATTATCGTTTCAGACCCACCTCCCAACCCCGAGGGGACCCAGAGAGG
GCCTATTTCCCATGATTCCTTCATATTTGCATATACGATACAAGGCTGTTAGAGAGATAATTAGAATTAA
TTTGACTGTAAACACAAAGATATTAGTACAAAATACGTGACGTAGAAAGTAATAATTTCTTGGGTAGTTT
GCAGTTTTAAAATTATGTTTTAAAATGGACTATCATATGCTTACCGTAACTTGAAAGTATTTCGATTTCT
TGGCTTTATATATCTTGTGGAAAGGACGAAACACCGAGGTTGAGGGATACCATATGGTTTTAGAGCTAGA
AATAGCAAGTTAAAATAAGGCTAGTCCGTTATCAACTTGAAAAAGTGGCACCGAGTCGGTGCTTTTTTAA
GCTTGGCGTAACTAGATCTTGAGACAAATGGCAGTATTCATCCACAATTTTAAAAGAAAAGGGGGGATTG
GGGGGTACAGTGCAGGGGAAAGAATAGTAGACATAATAGCAACAGACATACAAACTAAAGAATTACAAAA
ACAAATTACAAAAATTCAAAATTTTCGGGTTTATTACAGGGACAGCAGAGATCCACTTTGGCGCCGGCTC
GAGGGGG
Features (pLannotate 1.2.2; 29 found; start..end, strand, type, name):
     14..80      +  CDS            small t antigen (fragment): SV40 (simian virus 40) small t antigen
    106..317     +  promoter       EF-1α core promoter: core promoter for human elongation factor EF-1α
    318..1256    +  intron         EF-1α intron A: intron upstream of the start codon of human EF-1α
   1278..1877    +  CDS            PuroR (fragment): puromycin N-acetyltransferase; pac from Streptomyces; confers resistance to puromycin
   1893..2481    +  misc_feature   WPRE: woodchuck hepatitis virus posttranscriptional regulatory element
   2532..2551    +  misc_feature   cPPT/CTS (fragment): central polypurine tract and central termination sequence of HIV-1
   2553..2786    +  LTR            3' LTR (ΔU3): self-inactivating 3' long terminal repeat (LTR) from HIV-1
   2864..2985    +  polyA_signal   SV40 poly(A) signal: SV40 polyadenylation signal
   3025..3160    +  rep_origin     SV40 ori: SV40 origin of replication
   3181..3199    -  promoter       T7 promoter: promoter for bacteriophage T7 RNA polymerase
   3207..3362    +  CDS            lacZα (fragment): LacZα fragment of β-galactosidase; lacZ fragment
   3367..3795    +  rep_origin     f1 ori (sequence partly withheld): f1 bacteriophage origin of replication; arrow indicates direction of (+) strand synthesis
   3848..3952    +  promoter       AmpR promoter: bla
   3953..4813    +  CDS            AmpR: β-lactamase; bla; confers resistance to ampicillin, carbenicillin, and related antibiotics
   4984..5572    +  rep_origin     ori: high-copy-number ColE1/pMB1/pBR322/pUC origin of replication
   5755..5847    +  CDS            lacI (fragment): lac repressor; lacI; The lac repressor binds to the lac operator to inhibit transcription in E. coli. This inhibition can be relieved by adding lactose or isopropyl-β-D-thiogalactopyranoside (IPTG).
   5860..5881    +  protein_bind   CAP binding site: CAP binding activates transcription in the presence of cAMP. E. coli catabolite activator protein
   5896..5926    +  promoter       lac promoter: promoter for the E. coli lac operon
   5934..5950    +  protein_bind   lac operator: The lac repressor binds to the lac operator to inhibit transcription in E. coli. This inhibition can be relieved by adding lactose or isopropyl-β-D-thiogalactopyranoside (IPTG). lac repressor encoded by lacI
   5995..6013    +  promoter       T3 promoter: promoter for bacteriophage T3 RNA polymerase
   6041..6267    +  promoter       RSV promoter: Rous sarcoma virus enhancer/promoter
   6268..6448    +  LTR            5' LTR (truncated): truncated 5' long terminal repeat (LTR) from HIV-1
   6495..6620    +  misc_feature   HIV-1 Ψ: packaging signal of human immunodeficiency virus type 1
   6604..6967    +  CDS            HIV-1 gag (fragment): gag protein from human immunodeficiency virus 1; gag
   7113..7346    +  misc_feature   RRE: The Rev response element (RRE) of HIV-1 allows for Rev-dependent mRNA export from the nucleus to the cytoplasm.
   7723..7749    +  CDS            Rev (fragment): human immunodeficiency virus 1 (HIV-1) Rev protein; rev; enhances nuclear export of unspliced and incompletely spliced viral mRNAs
   7753..7993    +  promoter       U6 promoter: RNA polymerase III promoter for human U6 snRNA
   8023..8098    +  misc_RNA       gRNA scaffold: guide RNA scaffold for the Streptococcus pyogenes CRISPR/Cas9 system
   8154..8271    +  misc_feature   cPPT/CTS: central polypurine tract and central termination sequence of HIV-1
