[The description below was written by a language model from this plasmid's Addgene catalogue record and pLannotate feature annotations shown in this document.]
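Description:
FLT1 gRNA (BRDN0001147168) is a third-generation lentiviral CRISPR guide plasmid built on the lentiGuide-Puro backbone, carrying a single guide RNA directed against human FLT1 (also known as VEGFR-1). It is propagated in E. coli as a high-copy plasmid through a ColE1/pUC-type origin with ampicillin resistance (β-lactamase). The bacterial portion also retains an f1 origin, lac regulatory remnants and T7/T3 promoters. An SV40 origin and SV40 polyadenylation signal lie outside the viral 3' end.

The lentiviral transfer cassette begins with an RSV promoter fused to a truncated HIV-1 5' LTR, which makes genomic RNA production independent of Tat. This is followed by the Ψ packaging signal with a gag fragment, and the Rev response element for Rev-dependent nuclear export. Within the provirus, a human U6 RNA polymerase III promoter drives the FLT1-specific spacer joined to the Streptococcus pyogenes Cas9 guide scaffold. A cPPT/CTS element, which aids nuclear import of the reverse-transcribed genome, lies between this unit and the second expression unit. That second unit uses the EF-1α core promoter with its intron A to express puromycin N-acetyltransferase for selecting transduced mammalian cells. A WPRE follows to enhance transcript expression, and the cassette ends in a self-inactivating ΔU3 3' LTR.

The plasmid does not encode Cas9, so it must be used with a separate Cas9 vector or in cells that already express the nuclease. According to the depositor, the guide was designed against several FLT1 reference transcripts and belongs to a human kinome gRNA collection, making it suited to knockout of FLT1 in human cells.
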