Addgene plasmid #75559: FLT1 gRNA (BRDN0001147168)
Purpose: 3rd generation lentiviral gRNA plasmid targeting human FLT1
Depositing lab: John Doench & David Root. Depositing organization: Broad Institute. Publication: Optimized sgRNA design to maximize activity and minimize off-target effects of CRISPR-Cas9. Doench JG, Fusi N, Sullender M, Hegde M, Vaimberg EW, Donovan KF, Smith I, Tothova Z, Wilen C, Orchard R, Virgin HW, Listgarten J, Root DE. Nat Biotechnol. 2016 Jan 18. doi: 10.1038/nbt.3437. PubMed 26780180.
Backbone
  Vector backbone: lentiGuide-Puro
  Backbone manufacturer: Zhang Lab (Addgene plasmid # 52963)
  Vector type: Mammalian Expression, Lentiviral, CRISPR
  Selectable markers: Puromycin
Growth in bacteria
  Bacterial resistance: Ampicillin, 100 μg/mL
  Growth temperature: 37°C
  Growth strain: DH5alpha
  Copy number: High Copy
Gene/Insert
  Gene/Insert name: FLT1 (alt names: FLT1; NM_001159920.1)
  gRNA/shRNA sequence: AGGTTGAGGGATACCATATG
  Species: H. sapiens (human)
  Entrez Gene: FLT1 (a.k.a. FLT, FLT-1, VEGFR-1, VEGFR1)
  Promoter: hU6
  Cloning method: Unknown
  Sequencing primers: 5′ U6-F; 3′ pS2-R
Terms and licenses: Academic/Nonprofit Terms; Industry Terms: Not Available to Industry
Depositor comments: The gRNA was designed to target the following Genbank reference sequence(s): NM_001159920.1,NM_001160030.1,NM_001160031.1,NM_002019.4. Note that this plasmid does NOT contain Cas9. It should be used in conjunction with lentiCas9-Blast (Addgene #52962) or otherwise with cell lines already expressing Cas9. Browse the full kinome gRNA library at http://www.addgene.org/pooled-library/broadgpp-human-kinome/ or visit http://www.broadinstitute.org/rnai/public/ for detailed protocols and information.
How to cite: FLT1 gRNA (BRDN0001147168) was a gift from John Doench & David Root (Addgene plasmid # 75559 ; http://n2t.net/addgene:75559 ; RRID:Addgene_75559)
