>Addgene plasmid #75559 | FLT1 gRNA (BRDN0001147168) | depositor partial sequence | sequence record 143019 | Target Sequence
AGGTTGAGGGATACCATATG
