>Addgene plasmid #75559 | FLT1 gRNA (BRDN0001147168) | addgene partial sequence | sequence record 184117 | hU6-F
TAGAAAGTAATAATTTCTTGGGTAGTTTGCAGTTTTAAAATTATGTTTTAAAATGGACTATCATATGCTT
ACCGTAACTTGAAAGTATTTCGATTTCTTGGCTTTATATATCTTGTGGAAAGGACGAAACACCGAGGTTG
AGGGATACCATATGGTTTTAGAGCTAGAAATAGCAAGTTAAAATAAGGCTAGTCCGTTATCAACTTGAAA
AAGTGGCACCGAGTCGGTGCTTTTTTAAGCTTGGCGTAACTAGATCTTGAGACAAATGGCAGTATTCATC
CACAATTTTAAAAGAAAAGGGGGGATTGGGGGGTACAGTGCAGGGGAAAGAATAGTAGACATAATAGCAA
CAGACATACAAACTAAAGAATTACAAAAACAAATTACAAAAATTCAAAATTTTCGGGTTTATTACAGGGA
CAGCAGAGATCCACTTTGGCGCCGGCTCGAGGGGGCCCGGGTGCAAAGATGGATAAAGTTTTAAACAGAG
AGGAATCTTTGCAGCTAATGGACCTTCTAGGTCTTGAAAGGAGTGGGAATTGGCTCCGGTGCCCGTCAGT
GGGCAGAGCG
